Addgene plasmid #48644: refGFP1_pQE30
Purpose: Bact exp vector encoding for the 6XHis tagged insensitive variant of the fluorescent redox probe roGFP with mut Cys147 to Serine, del insertion147b and mutated Cys204 to Glut.Referred to as refGFP
Depositing lab: David Ron. Depositing organization: University of Cambridge. Publication: Lifetime imaging of a fluorescent protein sensor reveals surprising stability of ER thiol redox. Avezov E, Cross BC, Kaminski Schierle GS, Winters M, Harding HP, Melo EP, Kaminski CF, Ron D. J Cell Biol. 2013 Apr 15;201(2):337-49. doi: 10.1083/jcb.201211155. PubMed 23589496.
Backbone
  Vector backbone: pQE30
  Backbone size w/o insert (bp): 3455
  Total vector size (bp): 4217
  Vector type: Bacterial Expression
Growth in bacteria
  Bacterial resistance: Ampicillin, 100 μg/mL
  Growth temperature: 37°C
  Growth strain: M15
  Copy number: High Copy
Gene/Insert
  Gene/Insert name: refGFP1
  Insert size (bp): 762
  Mutation: refGFP C147S, C204Q
  Tag / fusion protein: 6xHis (N terminal on backbone)
  Cloning method: Restriction Enzyme; 5′ cloning site BamH1 (unknown if destroyed); 3′ cloning site XhoI (unknown if destroyed)
  Sequencing primers: 5′ pQEforward; 3′ pQEreverse
Resource information
  A portion of this plasmid was derived from a plasmid made by: James Remington U. Oregon USA
Terms and licenses: Academic/Nonprofit Terms; Industry Terms: Not Available to Industry
Depositor comments: This plasmids needs to be amplified and maintained in M15 at all times as this strain has the pREP4 repressor vector that prevents undesired expression (it's important to maintain the plasmid when the protein is not expressed even if it's believed to be inert for the bacteria, to avoid selective pressure in favour of recombinant versions of the gene).
How to cite: refGFP1_pQE30 was a gift from David Ron (Addgene plasmid # 48644 ; http://n2t.net/addgene:48644 ; RRID:Addgene_48644)
