[The description below was written by a language model from this plasmid's Addgene catalogue record and pLannotate feature annotations shown in this document.]
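Description:
refGFP1_pQE30 is a 4,217 bp bacterial expression plasmid built on the pQE30 backbone for producing a His-tagged, redox-insensitive GFP in E. coli. It replicates from a high-copy ColE1/pMB1-type origin and is selected with ampicillin through a β-lactamase gene under its own promoter. The feature table also shows the usual pQE backbone remnants: a bom region, a small rop fragment, and a chloramphenicol acetyltransferase coding sequence preceded by only a fragment of the cat promoter. The record lists ampicillin as the sole resistance.

The expression cassette begins with two lac operator sites, which place transcription under lac repressor control and make it inducible with IPTG. The promoter itself was not annotated in the feature table. Downstream lies a backbone-encoded N-terminal 6xHis tag fused to the roughly 760 bp refGFP1 insert, which was cloned between BamHI and XhoI sites. The annotation software matched it to an Aequorea victoria GFP derivative. The phage lambda t0 terminator follows the insert, and an rrnB T1 terminator lies after the cat sequence. refGFP1 derives from the fluorescent redox probe roGFP. Its sensing cysteines are replaced (C147S and C204Q) and the 147b insertion is deleted, so it can no longer respond to thiol redox changes.

The depositor notes that the plasmid depends on the M15 host, whose pREP4 helper plasmid supplies the repressor. This prevents leaky expression that could favour rearranged versions of the gene. The construct suits purification of recombinant refGFP by metal-affinity methods. The protein presumably serves as a non-responsive reference alongside roGFP sensors, in the context of the associated fluorescence lifetime imaging study of ER thiol redox.
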