Features (pLannotate 1.2.2; 13 found; start..end, strand, type, name):
     30..46      +  protein_bind   lac operator: The lac repressor binds to the lac operator to inhibit transcription in E. coli. This inhibition can be relieved by adding lactose or isopropyl-β-D-thiogalactopyranoside (IPTG). lac repressor encoded by lacI
     62..78      +  protein_bind   lac operator: The lac repressor binds to the lac operator to inhibit transcription in E. coli. This inhibition can be relieved by adding lactose or isopropyl-β-D-thiogalactopyranoside (IPTG). lac repressor encoded by lacI
    127..144     +  CDS            7xHis (fragment): 6xHis affinity tag
    151..864     +  CDS            Folding Reporter GFP: Folding Reporter GFP is a basic (constitutively fluorescent) green fluorescent protein published in 1999, derived from Aequorea victoria.
    963..1057    +  terminator     lambda t0 terminator: transcription terminator from phage lambda
   1072..1100    +  promoter       cat promoter (fragment): promoter of the E. coli cat gene encoding chloramphenicol acetyltransferase
   1101..1757    +  CDS            cat: CAT_ECOLX - Experimental evidence at protein level: Swiss-Prot protein existence level 1. This enzyme is an effector of chloramphenicol resistance in bacteria. From Escherichia coli. This protein is used as a marker in many commonly used cloning vectors, such as pACYC184.
   1825..1911    +  terminator     rrnB T1 terminator: Escherichia coli rrnB; transcription terminator T1 from the E. coli rrnB gene
   1924..1965    +  CDS            rop (fragment): Rop protein, which maintains plasmids at low copy number; rop
   2067..2207    +  misc_feature   bom: basis of mobility region from pBR322
   2393..2981    -  rep_origin     ori: high-copy-number ColE1/pMB1/pBR322/pUC origin of replication
   3152..4012    -  CDS            AmpR: β-lactamase; bla; confers resistance to ampicillin, carbenicillin, and related antibiotics
   4013..4117    -  promoter       AmpR promoter: bla
>Addgene plasmid #48644 | refGFP1_pQE30 | depositor full sequence | sequence record 70402 | refGFP1_pQE30 sequence 4217 bps
CTCGAGAAATCATAAAAAATTTATTTGCTTTGTGAGCGGATAACAATCACAATAGATTCAATTGTGAGCG
GATAACAATTTCACACAGAATTCATTAAAGAGGAGAAATTAACTATGAGAGGATCGCATCACCATCACCA
TCACGGATCCATGAGTAAAGGAGAAGAACTTTTCACTGGAGTTGTCCCAATTCTTGTTGAATTAGATGGT
GATGTTAATGGGCACAAATTTTCTGTCAGTGGAGAGGGTGAAGGTGATGCAACATACGGAAAACTTACCC
TTAAATTTATTTCCACTACTGGAAAACTACCTGTTCCATGGCCAACACTTGTCACTACTCTGAGTTATGG
TGTTCAATGCTTTTCAAGATACCCAGATCATATGAAACGGCATGACTTTTTCAAGAGTGCCATGCCCGAA
GGTTATGTACAGGAAAGAACTATAAGCTTCAAGGACGACGGGAATTACAAGACACGGGCCGAAGTGAAGT
TTGAGGGAGATACTCTGGTGAACAGGATTGAACTGAAAGGGATTGATTTCAAGGAGGACGGAAACATCCT
GGGCCACAAACTGGAATACAACTACAACAGTCATAACGTGTACATCATGGCCGATAAGCAGAAAAACGGG
ATTAAGGCTAACTTCAAGACCCGGCACAACATCGAGGACGGCTCCGTGCAGCTGGCAGATCATTACCAGC
AGAACACCCCAATTGGCGACGGACCCGTCCTGCTGCCTGATAATCACTATCTGAGCACACAGTCCGCCCT
GTCTAAGGACCCCAATGAAAAAAGAGATCATATGGTCCTGCTGGAATTTGTCACCGCCGCAGGGATTACT
CACGGAATGGATGAACTGTATAAGGACGAACTGTGATAAAGATCTGGTACCTCGAGATTGGGATCGGATC
CCGGGCCCGTCGACTGCAGAGGCCTGCATGCAAGCTTAATTAGCTGAGCTTGGACTCCTGTTGATAGATC
CAGTAATGACCTCAGAACTCCATCTGGATTTGTTCAGAACGCTCGGTTGCCGCCGGGCGTTTTTTATTGG
TGAGAATCCAAGCTAGCTTGGCGAGATTTTCAGGAGCTAAGGAAGCTAAAATGGAGAAAAAAATCACTGG
ATATACCACCGTTGATATATCCCAATGGCATCGTAAAGAACATTTTGAGGCATTTCAGTCAGTTGCTCAA
TGTACCTATAACCAGACCGTTCAGCTGGATATTACGGCCTTTTTAAAGACCGTAAAGAAAAATAAGCACA
AGTTTTATCCGGCCTTTATTCACATTCTTGCCCGCCTGATGAATGCTCATCCGGAATTTCGTATGGCAAT
GAAAGACGGTGAGCTGGTGATATGGGATAGTGTTCACCCTTGTTACACCGTTTTCCATGAGCAAACTGAA
ACGTTTTCATCGCTCTGGAGTGAATACCACGACGATTTCCGGCAGTTTCTACACATATATTCGCAAGATG
TGGCGTGTTACGGTGAAAACCTGGCCTATTTCCCTAAAGGGTTTATTGAGAATATGTTTTTCGTCTCAGC
CAATCCCTGGGTGAGTTTCACCAGTTTTGATTTAAACGTGGCCAATATGGACAACTTCTTCGCCCCCGTT
TTCACCATGGGCAAATATTATACGCAAGGCGACAAGGTGCTGATGCCGCTGGCGATTCAGGTTCATCATG
CCGTCTGTGATGGCTTCCATGTCGGCAGAATGCTTAATGAATTACAACAGTACTGCGATGAGTGGCAGGG
CGGGGCGTAATTTTTTTAAGGCAGTTATTGGTGCCCTTAAACGCCTGGGGTAATGACTCTCTAGCTTGAG
GCATCAAATAAAACGAAAGGCTCAGTCGAAAGACTGGGCCTTTCGTTTTATCTGTTGTTTGTCGGTGAAC
GCTCTCCTGAGTAGGACAAATCCGCCGCTCTAGAGCTGCCTCGCGCGTTTCGGTGATGACGGTGAAAACC
TCTGACACATGCAGCTCCCGGAGACGGTCACAGCTTGTCTGTAAGCGGATGCCGGGAGCAGACAAGCCCG
TCAGGGCGCGTCAGCGGGTGTTGGCGGGTGTCGGGGCGCAGCCATGACCCAGTCACGTAGCGATAGCGGA
GTGTATACTGGCTTAACTATGCGGCATCAGAGCAGATTGTACTGAGAGTGCACCATATGCGGTGTGAAAT
ACCGCACAGATGCGTAAGGAGAAAATACCGCATCAGGCGCTCTTCCGCTTCCTCGCTCACTGACTCGCTG
CGCTCGGTCTGTCGGCTGCGGCGAGCGGTATCAGCTCACTCAAAGGCGGTAATACGGTTATCCACAGAAT
CAGGGGATAACGCAGGAAAGAACATGTGAGCAAAAGGCCAGCAAAAGGCCAGGAACCGTAAAAAGGCCGC
GTTGCTGGCGTTTTTCCATAGGCTCCGCCCCCCTGACGAGCATCACAAAAATCGACGCTCAAGTCAGAGG
TGGCGAAACCCGACAGGACTATAAAGATACCAGGCGTTTCCCCCTGGAAGCTCCCTCGTGCGCTCTCCTG
TTCCGACCCTGCCGCTTACCGGATACCTGTCCGCCTTTCTCCCTTCGGGAAGCGTGGCGCTTTCTCAATG
CTCACGCTGTAGGTATCTCAGTTCGGTGTAGGTCGTTCGCTCCAAGCTGGGCTGTGTGCACGAACCCCCC
GTTCAGCCCGACCGCTGCGCCTTATCCGGTAACTATCGTCTTGAGTCCAACCCGGTAAGACACGACTTAT
CGCCACTGGCAGCAGCCACTGGTAACAGGATTAGCAGAGCGAGGTATGTAGGCGGTGCTACAGAGTTCTT
GAAGTGGTGGCCTAACTACGGCTACACTAGAAGGACAGTATTTGGTATCTGCGCTCTGCTGAAGCCAGTT
ACCTTCGGAAAAAGAGTTGGTAGCTCTTGATCCGGCAAACAAACCACCGCTGGTAGCGGTGGTTTTTTTG
TTTGCAAGCAGCAGATTACGCGCAGAAAAAAAGGATCTCAAGAAGATCCTTTGATCTTTTCTACGGGGTC
TGACGCTCAGTGGAACGAAAACTCACGTTAAGGGATTTTGGTCATGAGATTATCAAAAAGGATCTTCACC
TAGATCCTTTTAAATTAAAAATGAAGTTTTAAATCAATCTAAAGTATATATGAGTAAACTTGGTCTGACA
GTTACCAATGCTTAATCAGTGAGGCACCTATCTCAGCGATCTGTCTATTTCGTTCATCCATAGCTGCCTG
ACTCCCCGTCGTGTAGATAACTACGATACGGGAGGGCTTACCATCTGGCCCCAGTGCTGCAATGATACCG
CGAGACCCACGCTCACCGGCTCCAGATTTATCAGCAATAAACCAGCCAGCCGGAAGGGCCGAGCGCAGAA
GTGGTCCTGCAACTTTATCCGCCTCCATCCAGTCTATTAATTGTTGCCGGGAAGCTAGAGTAAGTAGTTC
GCCAGTTAATAGTTTGCGCAACGTTGTTGCCATTGCTACAGGCATCGTGGTGTCACGCTCGTCGTTTGGT
ATGGCTTCATTCAGCTCCGGTTCCCAACGATCAAGGCGAGTTACATGATCCCCCATGTTGTGCAAAAAAG
CGGTTAGCTCCTTCGGTCCTCCGATCGTTGTCAGAAGTAAGTTGGCCGCAGTGTTATCACTCATGGTTAT
GGCAGCACTGCATAATTCTCTTACTGTCATGCCATCCGTAAGATGCTTTTCTGTGACTGGTGAGTACTCA
ACCAAGTCATTCTGAGAATAGTGTATGCGGCGACCGAGTTGCTCTTGCCCGGCGTCAATACGGGATAATA
CCGCGCCACATAGCAGAACTTTAAAAGTGCTCATCATTGGAAAACGTTCTTCGGGGCGAAAACTCTCAAG
GATCTTACCGCTGTTGAGATCCAGTTCGATGTAACCCACTCGTGCACCCAACTGATCTTCAGCATCTTTT
ACTTTCACCAGCGTTTCTGGGTGAGCAAAAACAGGAAGGCAAAATGCCGCAAAAAAGGGAATAAGGGCGA
CACGGAAATGTTGAATACTCATACTCTTCCTTTTTCAATATTATTGAAGCATTTATCAGGGTTATTGTCT
CATGAGCGGATACATATTTGAATGTATTTAGAAAAATAAACAAATAGGGGTTCCGCGCACATTTCCCCGA
AAAGTGCCACCTGACGTCTAAGAAACCATTATTATCATGACATTAACCTATAAAAATAGGCGTATCACGA
GGCCCTTTCGTCTTCAC
