>Addgene plasmid #48644 | refGFP1_pQE30 | addgene partial sequence | sequence record 72281 | pQE-Fwd 5'-CCCGAAAAGTGCCACCTG-3'
TTATTATCATGACATTAACCTATAAAAATAGGCGTATCACGAGGCCCTTTCGTCTTCACCTCGAGAAATC
ATAAAAAATTTATTTGCTTTGTGAGCGGATAACAATCACAATAGATTCAATTGTGAGCGGATAACAATTT
CACACAGAATTCATTAAAGAGGAGAAATTAACTATGAGAGGATCGCATCACCATCACCATCACGGATCCA
TGAGTAAAGGAGAAGAACTTTTCACTGGAGTTGTCCCAATTCTTGTTGAATTAGATGGTGATGTTAATGG
GCACAAATTTTCTGTCAGTGGAGAGGGTGAAGGTGATGCAACATACGGAAAACTTACCCTTAAATTTATT
TCCACTACTGGAAAACTACCTGTTCCATGGCCAACACTTGTCACTACTCTGAGTTATGGTGTTCAATGCT
TTTCAAGATACCCAGATCATATGAAACGGCATGACTTTTTCAAGAGTGCCATGCCCGAAGGTTATGTACA
GGAAAGAACTATAAGCTTCAAGGACGACGGGAATTACAAGACACGGGCCGAAGTGAAGTTTGAGGGAGAT
ACTCTGGTGAACAGGATTGAACTGAAAGGGATTGATTTCAAGGAGGACGGAAACATCCTGGGCCACAAAC
TGGAATACAACTACAACAGTCATAACGTGTACATCATGGCCGATAAGCAGAAAAACGGGATTAAGGCTAA
CTTCAAGACCCGGCACAACATCGAGGACGGCTCCGTGCAGCTGGCAGATCATTACCAGCAGAACACCCCA
ATTGGCGACGGACCCGTCCTGCTGCCTGATAATCACTATCTGAGCACACAGTCCGCCCTGTCTAAGGACC
CCAATGAAAAAAGAGATCATATGGTCCTGCTGGAATTTGTCACCGCCGCAGGGATTACTCACGGAATGGA
TGAACTGTATAAGGACGAACTGTGATAAAGATCTGGTACCTCGAGATTGGGATCGGATCCCGGGCCCGTC
GACTGCAGAGGCCTGCATGCAAGCTTAATTAGCTGAGCTTGGACTCCTGTTGATAGATCCAGTAATGACC
TCAGAACTCCATCTGGATTTGTTCAGAACGCTCGGTTGCCGCCGGGCGTTTTTTATTGGTGAGAATCCAA
GCTAGCTTGGCGA
